>Addgene plasmid #63855 | AEB-T4-2 | depositor full sequence | sequence record 106578 | Full Sequence
TACGTGCCGATCAACGTCTCATTTTCGCCAGATATCCTCGAGCGCGGAATTCCCTAGGGGATCCGAGCTG
TTGACAATTAATCATCGGCTCGTATAATGTGTGGGACGTCTCAAGAAATCGGCGCGGGAGTCACGGTTTG
TGGGAGGCTGTGGAGGCGAGACCGTGACGTACCTCCGCTTCAGGAGGGAGACAATGGAAGCTTTCGAAGA
CGCCAAAAACATAAAGAAAGGCCCGGCGCCATTCTATCCTCTAGAGGATGGAACCGCTGGAGAGCAACTG
CATAAGGCTATGAAGAGATACGCCCTGGTTCCTGGAACAATTGCTTTTACAGATGCACATATCGAGGTGA
ACATCACGTACGCGGAATACTTCGAAATGTCCGTTCGGTTGGCAGAAGCTATGAAACGATATGGGCTGAA
TACAAATCACAGAATCGTCGTATGCAGTGAAAACTCTCTTCAATTCTTTATGCCGGTGTTGGGCGCGTTA
TTTATCGGAGTTGCAGTTGCGCCCGCGAACGACATTTATAATGAACGTGAATTGCTCAACAGTATGAACA
TTTCGCAGCCTACCGTAGTGTTTGTTTCCAAAAAGGGGTTGCAAAAAATTTTGAACGTGCAAAAAAAATT
ACCAATAATCCAGAAAATTATTATCATGGATTCTAAAACGGATTACCAGGGATTTCAGTCGATGTACACG
TTCGTCACATCTCATCTACCTCCCGGTTTTAATGAATACGATTTTGTACCAGAGTCCTTTGATCGTGACA
AAACAATTGCACTGATAATGAATTCCTCTGGATCTACTGGGTTACCTAAGGGTGTGGCCCTTCCGCATAG
AACTGCCTGCGTCAGATTCTCGCATGCCAGAGATCCTATTTTTGGCAATCAAATCATTCCGGATACTGCG
ATTTTAAGTGTTGTTCCATTCCATCACGGTTTTGGAATGTTTACTACACTCGGATATTTGATATGTGGAT
TTCGAGTCGTCTTAATGTATAGATTTGAAGAAGAGCTGTTTTTACGATCCCTTCAGGATTACAAAATTCA
AAGTGCGTTGCTAGTACCAACCCTATTTTCATTCTTCGCCAAAAGCACTCTGATTGACAAATACGATTTA
TCTAATTTACACGAAATTGCTTCTGGGGGCGCACCTCTTTCGAAAGAAGTCGGGGAAGCGGTTGCAAAAC
GCTTCCATCTTCCAGGGATACGACAAGGATATGGGCTCACTGAGACTACATCAGCTATTCTGATTACACC
CGAGGGGGATGATAAACCGGGCGCGGTCGGTAAAGTTGTTCCATTTTTTGAAGCGAAGGTTGTGGATCTG
GATACCGGGAAAACGCTGGGCGTTAATCAGAGAGGCGAATTATGTGTCAGAGGACCTATGATTATGTCCG
GTTATGTAAACAATCCGGAAGCGACCAACGCCTTGATTGACAAGGATGGATGGCTACATTCTGGAGACAT
AGCTTACTGGGACGAAGACGAACACTTCTTCATAGTTGACCGCTTGAAGTCTTTAATTAAATACAAAGGA
TATCAGGTGGCCCCCGCTGAATTGGAATCGATATTGTTACAACACCCCAACATCTTCGACGCGGGCGTGG
CAGGTCTTCCCGACGATGACGCCGGTGAACTTCCCGCCGCCGTTGTTGTTTTGGAGCACGGAAAGACGAT
GACGGAAAAAGAGATCGTGGATTACGTGGCCAGTCAAGTAACAACCGCGAAAAAGTTGCGCGGAGGAGTT
GTGTTTGTGGACGAAGTACCGAAAGGTCTTACCGGAAAACTCGACGCAAGAAAAATCAGAGAGATCCTCA
TAAAGGCCAAGAAGGGCGGAAAGTCCAAATTGTAACCGCACACCTTACTGGTGTGCGGACTAGTCCAACT
GCAGAAAAGCGGCCGCGGCATCAAATAAAACGAAAGGCTCAGTCGAAAGACTGGGCCTTTCGTTTTATCT
GTTGTTTGTCGGTGAACGCTCTCCTGAGTAGGACAAATCCGCCGCCCTAGAGCATGCGCGTTCGGCTGCG
GCGAGCGGTATCAGCTCACTCAAAGGCGGTAATACGGTTATCCACAGAATCAGGGGATAACGCAGGAAAG
AACATGTGAGCAAAAGGCCAGCAAAAGGCCAGGAACCGTAAAAAGGCCGCGTTGCTGGCGTTTTTCCATA
GGCTCCGCCCCCCTGACGAGCATCACAAAAATCGACGCTCAAGTCAGAGGTGGCGAAACCCGACAGGACT
ATAAAGATACCAGGCGTTTCCCCCTGGAAGCTCCCTCGTGCGCTCTCCTGTTCCGACCCTGCCGCTTACC
GGATACCTGTCCGCCTTTCTCCCTTCGGGAAGCGTGGCGCTTTCTCATAGCTCACGCTGTAGGTATCTCA
GTTCGGTGTAGGTCGTTCGCTCCAAGCTGGGCTGTGTGCACGAACCCCCCGTTCAGCCCGACCGCTGCGC
CTTATCCGGTAACTATCGTCTTGAGTCCAACCCGGTAAGACACGACTTATCGCCACTGGCAGCAGCCACT
GGTAACAGGATTAGCAGAGCGAGGTATGTAGGCGGTGCTACAGAGTTCTTGAAGTGGTGGCCTAACTACG
GCTACACTAGAAGGACAGTATTTGGTATCTGCGCTCTGCTGAAGCCAGTTACCTTCGGAAAAAGAGTTGG
TAGCTCTTGATCCGGCAAACAAACCACCGCTGGTAGCGGTGGTTTTTTTGTTTGCAAGCAGCAGATTACG
CGCAGAAAAAAAGGATCTCAAGAAGATCCTTTGATCTTTTCTACGGGGTCTGACGCTCAGTGGAACGAAA
ACTCACGTTAAGGGATTTTGGTCATGCCCGGGTGCTTGGATTCTCACCAATAAAAAACGCCCGGCGGCAA
CCGAGCGTTCTGAACAAATCCAGATGGAGTTCTGAGGTCATTACTGGATCTATCAACAGGAGTCCAAGCG
GTACCGATATCAAATTACGCCCCGCCCTGCCACTCATCGCAGTACTGTTGTAATTCATTAAGCATTCTGC
CGACATGGAAGCCATCACAAACGGCATGATGAACCTGAATCGCCAGCGGCATCAGCACCTTGTCGCCTTG
CGTATAATATTTGCCCATGGTGAAAACGGGGGCGAAGAAGTTGTCCATATTGGCCACGTTTAAATCAAAA
CTGGTGAAACTCACCCAGGGATTGGCTGAGACGAAAAACATATTCTCAATAAACCCTTTAGGGAAATAGG
CCAGGTTTTCACCGTAACACGCCACATCTTGCGAATATATGTGTAGAAACTGCCGGAAATCGTCGTGGTA
TTCACTCCAGAGCGATGAAAACGTTTCAGTTTGCTCATGGAAAACGGTGTAACAAGGGTGAACACTATCC
CATATCACCAGCTCACCGTCTTTCATTGCCATACGAAATTCCGGATGAGCATTCATCAGGCGGGCAAGAA
TGTGAATAAAGGCCGGATAAAACTTGTGCTTATTTTTCTTTACGGTCTTTAAAAAGGCCGTAATATCCAG
CTGAACGGTCTGGTTATAGGTACATTGAGCAACTGACTGAAATGCCTCAAAATGTTCTTTACGATGCCAT
TGGGATATATCAACGGTGGTATATCCAGTGATTTTTTTCTCCATTTTAGCTTCCTTAGCTCCTGAAAATC
TCGATAACTCAAAAAATACGCCCGGTAGTGATCTTATTTCATTATGGTGAAAGTTGGAACCTCT
Features (pLannotate 1.2.2; 7 found; start..end, strand, type, name):
     71..99      +  promoter       tac promoter: strong E. coli promoter; hybrid between the trp and lac UV5 promoters
    206..1855    +  CDS            luciferase: firefly luciferase; luc
   1912..1998    +  terminator     rrnB T1 terminator: Escherichia coli rrnB; transcription terminator T1 from the E. coli rrnB gene
   2163..2751    -  rep_origin     ori: high-copy-number ColE1/pMB1/pBR322/pUC origin of replication
   2840..2934    -  terminator     lambda t0 terminator: transcription terminator from phage lambda
   2958..3614    -  CDS            cat: CAT_ECOLX - Experimental evidence at protein level: Swiss-Prot protein existence level 1. This enzyme is an effector of chloramphenicol resistance in bacteria. From Escherichia coli. This protein is used as a marker in many commonly used cloning vectors, such as pACYC184.
   3615..13      -  promoter       cat promoter (across the origin): promoter of the E. coli cat gene encoding chloramphenicol acetyltransferase
