[The description below was written by a language model from this plasmid's Addgene catalogue record and pLannotate feature annotations shown in this document.]
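Description:
AEB-T4-2 is a small (about 3.7 kb) bacterial synthetic-biology plasmid built on the pFTV1 backbone, carrying a synthetic thyroxine-responsive riboswitch placed upstream of a firefly luciferase reporter. It replicates in E. coli from a high-copy ColE1/pUC-type origin and is selected with chloramphenicol, conferred by a cat (chloramphenicol acetyltransferase) gene driven by its native cat promoter and followed by the phage lambda t0 terminator. This resistance cassette and the origin lie on the opposite strand from the reporter unit.

The expression cassette consists of the strong hybrid tac promoter, an unannotated stretch of roughly one hundred nucleotides, the luciferase coding sequence, and the rrnB T1 transcription terminator. The feature table does not label the riboswitch, but the gap between the promoter and the luciferase start codon is the 5′ untranslated region where the T4-2 element would be expected to sit, consistent with the stated purpose of controlling the translation initiation rate of luciferase. In such a design, an RNA aptamer that binds the ligand is coupled to the ribosome binding region, so that ligand binding changes the mRNA structure and alters ribosome access, making luciferase output depend on thyroxine. Whether this variant turns expression on or off in response to ligand is not stated in the record. No lac repressor gene or operator is annotated on the plasmid.

The construct comes from work on automated, physics-based design of synthetic riboswitches from diverse RNA aptamers. It serves as a reporter for measuring riboswitch performance in bacteria and as an example of a thyroxine-sensing translational regulator.
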