Addgene plasmid #63855: AEB-T4-2
Purpose: This pFTV1 vector contains a thyroxine binding riboswitch, controlling the translation initaition rate of luciferase gene.
Depositing lab: Howard Salis. Depositing organization: Pennsylvania State University. Publication: Automated physics-based design of synthetic riboswitches from diverse RNA aptamers. Espah Borujeni A, Mishler DM, Wang J, Huso W, Salis HM. Nucleic Acids Res. 2015 Nov 30. pii: gkv1289. 10.1093/nar/gkv1289 PubMed 26621913.
Backbone
  Vector backbone: pFTV1
  Vector type: Synthetic Biology
Growth in bacteria
  Bacterial resistance: Chloramphenicol, 25 μg/mL
  Growth temperature: 37°C
  Growth strain: DH10B
  Copy number: High Copy
Gene/Insert
  Gene/Insert name: T4-2 thyroxine riboswitch
  Species: Synthetic
  Promoter: tac
  Cloning method: Restriction Enzyme; 5′ cloning site unknown (unknown if destroyed); 3′ cloning site unknown (unknown if destroyed)
  Sequencing primers: 5′ LucNRev
Terms and licenses: Academic/Nonprofit Terms; Industry Terms: Not Available to Industry
How to cite: AEB-T4-2 was a gift from Howard Salis (Addgene plasmid # 63855 ; http://n2t.net/addgene:63855 ; RRID:Addgene_63855)
