>Addgene plasmid #63855 | AEB-T4-2 | addgene partial sequence | sequence record 108463 | LucNRev 5'-CCTTATGCAGTTGCTCTCC-3'
TTTCTTTATGTTTTTGGCGTCTTCGAAAGCTTCCATTGTCTCCCTCCTGAAGCGGAGGTACGTCACGGTC
TCGCCTCCACAGCCTCCCACAAACCGTGACTCCCGCGCCGATTTCTTGAGACGTCCCACACATTATACGA
GCCGATGATTAATTGTCAACAGCTCGGATCCCCTAGGGAATTCCGCGCTCGAGGATATCTGGCGAAAATG
AGACGTTGATCGGCACGTAAGAGGTTCCAACTTTCACCATAATGAAATAAGATCACTACCGGGCGTATTT
TTTGAGTTATCGAGATTTTCAGGAGCTAAGGAAGCTAAAATGGAGAAAAAAATCACTGGATATACCACCG
TTGATATATCCCAATGGCATCGTAAAGAACATTTTGAGGCATTTCAGTCAGTTGCTCAATGTACCTATAA
CCAGACCGTTCAGCTGGATATTACGGCCTTTTTAAAGACCGTAAAGAAAAATAAGCACAAGTTTTATCCG
GCCTTTATTCACATTCTTGCCCGCCTGATGAATGCTCATCCGGAATTTCGTATGGCAATGAAAGACGGTG
AGCTGGTGATATGGGATAGTGTTCACCCTTGTTACACCGTTTTCCATGAGCAAACTGAAACGTTTTCATC
GCTCTGGAGTGAATACCACGACGATTTCCGGCAGTTTCTACACATATATTCGCAAGATGTGGCGTGTTAC
GGTG
