>Addgene plasmid #63855 | AEB-T4-2 | addgene partial sequence | sequence record 108465 | Luc-F 5'-CAGTCAAGTAACAACCGCGA-3'
TCAGAGAGATCCTCATAAAGGCCAAGAAGGGCGGAAAGTCCAAATTGTAACCGCACACCTTACTGGTGTG
CGGACTAGTCCAACTGCAGAAAAGCGGCCGCGGCATCAAATAAAACGAAAGGCTCAGTCGAAAGACTGGG
CCTTTCGTTTTATCTGTTGTTTGTCGGTGAACGCTCTCCTGAGTAGGACAAATCCGCCGCCCTAGAGCAT
GCGCGTTCGGCTGCGGCGAGCGGTATCAGCTCACTCAAAGGCGGTAATACGGTTATCCACAGAATCAGGG
GATAACGCAGGAAAGAACATGTGAGCAAAAGGCCAGCAAAAGGCCAGGAACCGTAAAAAGGCCGCGTTGC
TGGCGTTTTTCCATAGGCTCCGCCCCCCTGACGAGCATCACAAAAATCGACGCTCAAGTCAGAGGTGGCG
AAACCCGACAGGACTATAAAGATACCAGGCGTTTCCCCCTGGAAGCTCCCTCGTGCGCTCTCCTGTTCCG
ACCCTGCCGCTTACCGGATACCTGTCCGCCTTTCTCCCTTCGGGAAGCGTGGCGCTTTCTCATAGCTCAC
GCTGTAGGTATCTCAGTTCGGTGTAGGTCGTTCGCTCCAAGCTGGGCTGTGTGCACGAACCCCCCGTTCA
GCCCGACCGCTGCGCCTTATCCGGTAACTATCGTCTTGAGT
